Addgene plasmid #227697: pLSL.R.Ly
Purpose: (Empty Backbone) Reengineered geminiviral replicon vector
Depositing lab: Jae-Yean Kim. Depositing organization: Gyeongsang National University. Publication: Optimized dicot prime editing enables heritable desired edits in tomato and Arabidopsis. Vu TV, Nguyen NT, Kim J, Song YJ, Nguyen TH, Kim JY. Nat Plants. 2024 Sep 6. doi: 10.1038/s41477-024-01786-w. PubMed 39242983.
Backbone
  Vector backbone: pAGM4723
  Vector type: Plant Expression
Growth in bacteria
  Bacterial resistance: Kanamycin, 50 μg/mL
  Growth temperature: 37°C
  Growth strain: DH5alpha
  Growth instructions: The depositing lab recommends using 10beta strain for expression.
  Copy number: Unknown
Gene/Insert
  Cloning method: Golden Gate
Terms and licenses: Academic/Nonprofit Terms; Industry Terms: Not Available to Industry
How to cite: pLSL.R.Ly was a gift from Jae-Yean Kim (Addgene plasmid # 227697 ; http://n2t.net/addgene:227697 ; RRID:Addgene_227697)
