[The description below was written by a language model from this plasmid's Addgene catalogue record and pLannotate feature annotations shown in this document.]
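Description:
pLSL.R.Ly is an empty plant-expression backbone described as a reengineered geminiviral replicon vector, built on the MoClo-type binary vector pAGM4723 and intended for Golden Gate assembly. The roughly 14.9 kb plasmid has the usual binary vector maintenance functions. A high-copy ColE1/pUC-type origin supports propagation in E. coli. The pVS1 oriV with RepA and the StaA stability protein supports replication and stable inheritance in Agrobacterium. An aphA-3 kanamycin resistance gene driven by the bla promoter provides bacterial selection. Nopaline-type left and right T-DNA border repeats define the segment transferred into plant cells.

Within the T-DNA, the annotated viral elements come from Bean yellow dwarf virus (BeYDV). There are two identical short fragments annotated as the start of the movement protein gene, one just inside each border, and a reverse-oriented RepA coding region near the right-border end. The duplicated fragments probably mark repeated viral intergenic sequence flanking the replicon, as the "LSL" in the name hints, but the intergenic regions themselves are not annotated. In such designs, the viral replication protein releases and amplifies the flanked DNA as a circular episome in plant nuclei, raising the copy number of the cargo.

Between the viral elements lies a bacterial carotenoid operon (crtB, crtI, crtY, dxs, crtW, idi and crtE) that leads to canthaxanthin. In pAGM4723-type acceptors this cassette is a visual dropout marker, so colonies that keep it are coloured and correct Golden Gate assemblies that replace it are white. The record does not annotate a plant promoter, terminator or plant selectable marker. The associated publication concerns prime editing in tomato and Arabidopsis, which suggests the vector is meant to carry genome-editing cassettes.
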