Features (pLannotate 1.2.2; 19 found; start..end, strand, type, name):
    295..351     +  CDS            MP_BEYDV (fragment): Protein inferred from homology: Swiss-Prot protein existence level 3. Involved in the viral transport within, and between cells. From Bean yellow dwarf virus (BeYDV).
    412..436     +  misc_feature   RB T-DNA repeat: right border repeat from nopaline C58 T-DNA
    716..1345    +  CDS            pVS1 StaA: stability protein from the Pseudomonas plasmid pVS1 (Heeb et al., 2000)
   1774..2847    +  CDS            pVS1 RepA: replication protein from the Pseudomonas plasmid pVS1 (Heeb et al., 2000)
   2913..3107    +  rep_origin     pVS1 oriV: origin of replication for the Pseudomonas plasmid pVS1 (Heeb et al., 2000)
   3169..3273    +  promoter       AmpR promoter: bla
   3274..4068    +  CDS            KanR: aminoglycoside phosphotransferase; aphA-3; confers resistance to kanamycin
   4239..4827    +  rep_origin     ori: high-copy-number ColE1/pMB1/pBR322/pUC origin of replication
   4963..4987    +  misc_feature   LB T-DNA repeat: left border repeat from nopaline C58 T-DNA
   5367..5423    +  CDS            MP_BEYDV (fragment): Protein inferred from homology: Swiss-Prot protein existence level 3. Involved in the viral transport within, and between cells. From Bean yellow dwarf virus (BeYDV).
   5682..6608    +  CDS            crtB: CRTB_PANAN - Experimental evidence at protein level: Swiss-Prot protein existence level 1. Involved in the biosynthesis of carotenoids. Catalyzes the condensation of two molecules of geranylgeranyl diphosphate (GGPP) to give prephytoene diphosphate (PPPP) and the subsequent rearrangement of the cyclopropylcarbinyl intermediate to yield the 15-cis-phytoene isomer. From Pantoea ananas (Erwinia uredovora).
   6634..8109    +  CDS            crtI: CRTI_PANAN - Experimental evidence at protein level: Swiss-Prot protein existence level 1. Converts 15-cis-phytoene into all-trans-lycopene via the intermediary of all-trans-phytofluene, all-trans-zeta-carotene and all- trans-neurosporene, by the introduction of four double bonds. From Pantoea ananas (Erwinia uredovora).
   8135..9280    +  CDS            crtY: CRTY_PANAN - Experimental evidence at protein level: Swiss-Prot protein existence level 1. Catalyzes the double cyclization reaction which converts lycopene to beta-carotene. From Pantoea ananas (Erwinia uredovora).
   9306..10208   +  CDS            dxs (fragment): DXS_ECOLI - Also known as yajP. Experimental evidence at protein level: Swiss-Prot protein existence level 1. Catalyzes the acyloin condensation reaction between C atoms 2 and 3 of pyruvate and glyceraldehyde 3-phosphate to yield 1-deoxy-D- xylulose-5-phosphate (DXP). From Escherichia coli (strain K12).
  10181..11164   +  CDS            dxs (fragment): DXS_ECOLI - Also known as yajP. Experimental evidence at protein level: Swiss-Prot protein existence level 1. Catalyzes the acyloin condensation reaction between C atoms 2 and 3 of pyruvate and glyceraldehyde 3-phosphate to yield 1-deoxy-D- xylulose-5-phosphate (DXP). From Escherichia coli (strain K12).
  11190..11915   +  CDS            crtW: CRTW_PARSN - Protein predicted: Swiss-Prot protein existence level 4. Converts beta-carotene to canthaxanthin via echinenone. From Paracoccus sp. (strain N81106 / MBIC 01143) (Agrobacterium aurantiacum).
  11941..12486   +  CDS            idi: IDI_ECOLI - Also known as ygfV. Experimental evidence at protein level: Swiss-Prot protein existence level 1. Catalyzes the 1,3-allylic rearrangement of the homoallylic substrate isopentenyl (IPP) to its highly electrophilic allylic isomer, dimethylallyl diphosphate (DMAPP). From Escherichia coli (strain K12).
  12512..13417   +  CDS            crtE: CRTE_PANAN - Protein inferred from homology: Swiss-Prot protein existence level 3. Catalyzes the condensation of farnesyl diphosphate (FPP) and isopentenyl diphosphate (IPP) to yield geranylgeranyl diphosphate (GGPP) needed for biosynthesis of carotenoids and diterpenes. From Pantoea ananas (Erwinia uredovora).
  14003..14878   -  CDS            REPA_BEYDV: Experimental evidence at protein level: Swiss-Prot protein existence level 1. Implicated in enhancement of V-sense gene expression. Acts a an inhibitor of C-sense gene transcription. From Bean yellow dwarf virus (BeYDV).
>Addgene plasmid #227697 | pLSL.R.Ly | addgene full sequence | sequence record 452433 | Addgene NGS Result
GTTATTGTGACTCCGAGGGGTTGCCTCAAACTCTATCTTATAACCGGCGTGGAGGCATGGAGGCAGGGGT
ATTTTGGTCATTTTAATAGATAGTGGAAAATGACGTGGAATTTACTTAAAGACGAAGTCTTTGCGACAAG
GGGGGGCCCACGCCGAATTTAATATTACCGGCGTGGCCCCCCCTTATCGCGAGTGCTTTAGCACGAGCGG
TCCAGATTTAAAGTAGAAAATTTCCCGCCCACTAGGGTTAAAGGTGTTCACACTATAAAAGCATATACGA
TGTGATGGTATTTGATGGAGCGTATATTGTATCAGGTATTTCCGTTGGATACGAATTATTCGTACGACCC
TCACTAGAGGATGCACATGTGACCGAGGGACACGAAGTGATCCGTTTAAACTATCAGTGTTTGACAGGAT
ATATTGGCGGGTAAACCTAAGAGAAAAGAGCGTTTATTAGAATAATCGGATATTTAAAAGGGCGTGAAAA
GGTTTATCCGTTCGTCCATTTGTATGTGCCAGCCGTGCGGCTGCATGAAATCCTGGCCGGTTTGTCTGAT
GCCAAGCTGGCGGCCTGGCCGGCCAGCTTGGCCGCTGAAGAAACCGAGCGCCGCCGTCTAAAAAGGTGAT
GTGTATTTGAGTAAAACAGCTTGCGTCATGCGGTCGCTGCGTATATGATGCGATGAGTAAATAAACAAAT
ACGCAAGGGGAACGCATGAAGGTTATCGCTGTACTTAACCAGAAAGGCGGGTCAGGCAAGACGACCATCG
CAACCCATCTAGCCCGCGCCCTGCAACTCGCCGGGGCCGATGTTCTGTTAGTCGATTCCGATCCCCAGGG
CAGTGCCCGCGATTGGGCGGCCGTGCGGGAAGATCAACCGCTAACCGTTGTCGGCATCGACCGCCCGACG
ATTGACCGCGACGTGAAGGCCATCGGCCGGCGCGACTTCGTAGTGATCGACGGAGCGCCCCAGGCGGCGG
ACTTGGCTGTGTCCGCGATCAAGGCAGCCGACTTCGTGCTGATTCCGGTGCAGCCAAGCCCTTACGACAT
ATGGGCCACCGCCGACCTGGTGGAGCTGGTTAAGCAGCGCATTGAGGTCACGGATGGAAGGCTACAAGCG
GCCTTTGTCGTGTCGCGGGCGATCAAAGGCACGCGCATCGGCGGTGAGGTTGCCGAGGCGCTGGCCGGGT
ACGAGCTGCCCATTCTTGAGTCCCGTATCACGCAGCGCGTGAGCTACCCAGGCACTGCCGCCGCCGGCAC
AACCGTTCTTGAATCAGAACCCGAGGGCGACGCTGCCCGCGAGGTCCAGGCGCTGGCCGCTGAAATTAAA
TCAAAACTCATTTGAGTTAATGAGGTAAAGAGAAAATGAGCAAAAGCACAAACACGCTAAGTGCCGGCCG
TCCGAGCGCACGCAGCAGCAAGGCTGCAACGTTGGCCAGCCTGGCAGACACGCCAGCCATGAAGCGGGTC
AACTTTCAGTTGCCGGCGGAGGATCACACCAAGCTGAAGATGTACGCGGTACGCCAAGGCAAGACCATTA
CCGAGCTGCTATCTGAATACATCGCGCAGCTACCAGAGTAAATGAGCAAATGAATAAATGAGTAGATGAA
TTTTAGCGGCTAAAGGAGGCGGCATGGAAAATCAAGAACAACCAGGCACCGACGCCGTGGAATGCCCCAT
GTGTGGAGGAACGGGCGGTTGGCCAGGCGTAAGCGGCTGGGTTGTCTGCCGGCCCTGCAATGGCACTGGA
ACCCCCAAGCCCGAGGAATCGGCGTGAGCGGTCGCAAACCATCCGGCCCGGTACAAATCGGCGCGGCGCT
GGGTGATGACCTGGTGGAGAAGTTGAAGGCCGCGCAGGCCGCCCAGCGGCAACGCATCGAGGCAGAAGCA
CGCCCCGGTGAATCGTGGCAAGCGGCCGCTGATCGAATCCGCAAAGAATCCCGGCAACCGCCGGCAGCCG
GTGCGTCGTCGATTAGGAAGCCGCCCAAGGGCGACGAGCAACCAGATTTTTTCGTTCCGATGCTCTATGA
CGTGGGCACCCGCGATAGTCGCAGCATCATGGACGTGGCCGTTTTCCGTCTGTCGAAGCGTGACCGACGA
GCTGGCGAGGTGATCCGCTACGAGCTTCCAGACGGGCACGTAGAGGTTTCCGCAGGGCCGGCCGGCATGG
CCAGTGTGTGGGATTACGACCTGGTACTGATGGCGGTTTCCCATCTAACCGAATCCATGAACCGATACCG
GGAAGGGAAGGGAGACAAGCCCGGCCGCGTGTTCCGTCCACACGTTGCGGACGTACTCAAGTTCTGCCGG
CGAGCCGATGGCGGAAAGCAGAAAGACGACCTGGTAGAAACCTGCATTCGGTTAAACACCACGCACGTTG
CCATGCAGCGTACGAAGAAGGCCAAGAACGGCCGCCTGGTGACGGTATCCGAGGGTGAAGCCTTGATTAG
CCGCTACAAGATCGTAAAGAGCGAAACCGGGCGGCCGGAGTACATCGAGATCGAGCTAGCTGATTGGATG
TACCGCGAGATCACAGAAGGCAAGAACCCGGACGTGCTGACGGTTCACCCCGATTACTTTTTGATCGATC
CCGGCATCGGCCGTTTTCTCTACCGCCTGGCACGCCGCGCCGCAGGCAAGGCAGAAGCCAGATGGTTGTT
CAAGACGATCTACGAACGCAGTGGCAGCGCCGGAGAGTTCAAGAAGTTCTGTTTCACCGTGCGCAAGCTG
ATCGGGTCAAATGACCTGCCGGAGTACGATTTGAAGGAGGAGGCGGGGCAGGCTGGCCCGATCCTAGTCA
TGCGCTACCGCAACCTGATCGAGGGCGAAGCATCCGCCGGTTCCTAATGTACGGAGCAGATGCTAGGGCA
AATTGCCCTAGCAGGGGAAAAAGGTCGAAAAAGCTTCTTTCCTGTGGATAGCACGTACATTGGGAACCCA
AAGCCGTACATTGGGAACCGGAACCCGTACATTGGGAACCCAAAGCCGTACATTGGGAACCGGTCACACA
TGTAAGTGACTGATATAAAAGAGAAAAAAGGCGATTTTTCCGCCTAAAACTCTTTAAAACTTATTAAAAC
TCTTAAAACCCGCCTGGCCTGTGCATAACTGTCTGGCCAGCGCACAGCCGAACAGCTGCAAAAAGCGCCC
ACATCAAGGCTCCGAGTGCGCGGAACCCCTATTTGTTTATTTTTCTAAATACATTCAAATATGTATCCGC
TCATGAGACAATAACCCTGATAAATGCTTCAATAATATTGAAAAAGGAAGAGTATGGCTAAAATGAGAAT
ATCACCGGAATTGAAAAAACTGATCGAAAAATACCGCTGCGTAAAAGATACGGAAGGAATGTCTCCTGCT
AAGGTATATAAGCTGGTGGGAGAAAATGAAAACCTATATTTAAAAATGACGGACAGCCGGTATAAAGGGA
CCACCTATGATGTGGAACGGGAAAAGGACATGATGCTATGGCTGGAAGGAAAGCTGCCTGTTCCAAAGGT
CCTGCACTTTGAACGGCATGATGGCTGGAGCAATCTGCTCATGAGTGAGGCCGATGGCGTCCTTTGCTCG
GAAGAGTATGAAGATGAACAAAGCCCTGAAAAGATTATCGAGCTGTATGCGGAGTGCATCAGGCTCTTTC
ACTCCATCGACATATCGGATTGTCCCTATACGAATAGCTTAGACAGCCGCTTAGCCGAATTGGATTACTT
ACTGAATAACGATCTGGCCGATGTGGATTGCGAAAACTGGGAAGAGGACACTCCATTTAAAGATCCGCGC
GAGCTGTATGATTTTTTAAAGACGGAAAAGCCCGAAGAGGAACTTGTCTTTTCCCACGGCGACCTGGGAG
ACAGCAACATCTTTGTGAAAGATGGCAAAGTAAGTGGCTTTATTGATCTTGGGAGAAGCGGCAGGGCGGA
CAAGTGGTATGACATTGCCTTCTGCGTCCGGTCGCTCAGGGAGGATATCGGGGAAGAACAGTATGTCGAG
CTATTTTTTGACTTACTGGGGATCAAGCCTGATTGGGAGAAAATAAAATATTATATTTTACTGGATGAAT
TGTTTTAGCTGTCAGACCAAGTTTACTCATATATACTTTAGATTGATTTAAAACTTCATTTTTAATTTAA
AAGGATCTAGGTGAAGATCCTTTTTGATAATCTCATGACCAAAATCCCTTAACGTGAGTTTTCGTTCCAC
TGAGCGTCAGACCCCGTAGAAAAGATCAAAGGATCTTCTTGAGATCCTTTTTTTCTGCGCGTAATCTGCT
GCTTGCAAACAAAAAAACCACCGCTACCAGCGGTGGTTTGTTTGCCGGATCAAGAGCTACCAACTCTTTT
TCCGAAGGTAACTGGCTTCAGCAGAGCGCAGATACCAAATACTGTTCTTCTAGTGTAGCCGTAGTTAGGC
CACCACTTCAAGAACTCTGTAGCACCGCCTACATACCTCGCTCTGCTAATCCTGTTACCAGTGGCTGCTG
CCAGTGGCGATAAGTCGTGTCTTACCGGGTTGGACTCAAGACGATAGTTACCGGATAAGGCGCAGCGGTC
GGGCTGAACGGGGGGTTCGTGCACACAGCCCAGCTTGGAGCGAACGACCTACACCGAACTGAGATACCTA
CAGCGTGAGCTATGAGAAAGCGCCACGCTTCCCGAAGGGAGAAAGGCGGACAGGTATCCGGTAAGCGGCA
GGGTCGGAACAGGAGAGCGCACGAGGGAGCTTCCAGGGGGAAACGCCTGGTATCTTTATAGTCCTGTCGG
GTTTCGCCACCTCTGACTTGAGCGTCGATTTTTGTGATGCTCGTCAGGGGGGCGGAGCCTATGGAAAAAC
GCCAGCAACGCGGCCTTTTTACGGTTCCTGCTCGGATCTGTTGGACCGGACAGTAGTCATGGTTGATGGG
CTGCCTGTATCGAGTGGTGATTTTGTGCCGAGCTGCCGGTCGGGGAGCTGTTGGCTGGCTGGTGGCAGGA
TATATTGTGGTGTAAACAAATTGACGCTTAGACAACTTAATAACACATTGCGGACGTTTTTAATGTACTG
GGGTTGAACACTCTGTGCCTAGCAGAAGGCATGTTGTTGTGACTCCGAGGGGTTGCCTCAAACTCTATCT
TATAACCGGCGTGGAGGCATGGAGGCAGGGGTATTTTGGTCATTTTAATAGATAGTGGAAAATGACGTGG
AATTTACTTAAAGACGAAGTCTTTGCGACAAGGGGGGGCCCACGCCGAATTTAATATTACCGGCGTGGCC
CCCCCTTATCGCGAGTGCTTTAGCACGAGCGGTCCAGATTTAAAGTAGAAAATTTCCCGCCCACTAGGGT
TAAAGGTGTTCACACTATAAAAGCATATACGATGTGATGGTATTTGATGGAGCGTATATTGTATCAGGTA
TTTCCGTTGGATACGAATTATTCGTACGACCCTCGGCGCGTGCCTTGTCTTCCAGTGGTATGGGGTACCG
CACGGTCTGCCAATCCGACGGAGGTTTATGAATTTTCCACCTTTTCCACAAGCTCAACTAGTATTAACGA
TGTGGATTTAGCAAAAAAAACCTGTAACCCTAAATGTAAAATAACGGGTAAGCCTGCCAACCATGTTATG
GCAGATTAAGCGTCTTTTTGAAGGGCACCGCATCTTTCGCGTTGCCGTAAATGTATCCGTTTAGCAATAA
GGAAATTCTTAATGAATAATCCGTCGTTACTCAATCATGCGGTCGAAACGATGGCAGTTGGCTCGAAAAG
TTTTGCGACAGCCTCAAAGTTATTTGATGCAAAAACCCGGCGCAGCGTACTGATGCTCTACGCCTGGTGC
CGCCATTGTGACGATGTTATTGACGATCAGACGCTGGGCTTTCAGGCCCGGCAGCCTGCCTTACAAACGC
CCGAACAACGTCTGATGCAACTTGAGATGAAAACGCGCCAGGCCTATGCAGGATCGCAGATGCACGAACC
GGCGTTTGCGGCTTTTCGGGAAGTGGCTATGGCTCATGATATCGCCCCGGCTTACGCGTTTGATCATCTG
GAAGGCTTCGCCATGGATGTACGCGAAGCGCAATACAGCCAACTGGATGATACGCTGCGCTATTGCTATC
ACGTTGCAGGCGTTGTCGGCTTGATGATGGCGCAAATCATGGGCGTGCGGGATAACGCCACGCTGGACCG
CGCCTGTGACCTTGGGCTGGCATTTCAGTTGACCAATATTGCTCGCGATATTGTGGACGATGCGCATGCG
GGCCGCTGTTATCTGCCGGCAAGCTGGCTGGAGCATGAAGGTCTGAACAAAGAGAATTATGCGGCACCTG
AAAACCGTCAGGCGCTGAGCCGTATCGCCCGTCGTTTGGTGCAGGAAGCAGAACCTTACTATTTGTCTGC
CACAGCCGGCCTGGCAGGGTTGCCCCTGCGTTCCGCCTGGGCAATCGCTACGGCGAAGCAGGTTTACCGG
AAAATAGGTGTCAAAGTTGAACAGGCCGGTCAGCAAGCCTGGGATCAGCGGCAGTCAACGACCACGCCCG
AAAAATTAACGCTGCTGCTGGCCGCCTCTGGTCAGGCCCTTACTTCCCGGATGCGGGCTCATCCTCCCCG
CCCTGCGCATCTCTGGCAGCGCCCGCTCTAGGCTTACTATAAGGATGTTTGCAATGAAACCAACTACGGT
AATTGGTGCAGGCTTCGGTGGCCTGGCACTGGCAATTCGTCTACAAGCTGCGGGGATCCCCGTCTTACTG
CTTGAACAACGTGATAAACCCGGCGGTCGGGCTTATGTCTACGAGGATCAGGGGTTTACCTTTGATGCAG
GCCCGACGGTTATCACCGATCCCAGTGCCATTGAAGAACTGTTTGCACTGGCAGGAAAACAGTTAAAAGA
GTATGTCGAACTGCTGCCGGTTACGCCGTTTTACCGCCTGTGTTGGGAGTCAGGGAAGGTCTTTAATTAC
GATAACGATCAAACCCGGCTCGAAGCGCAGATTCAGCAGTTTAATCCCCGCGATGTCGAAGGTTATCGTC
AGTTTCTGGACTATTCACGCGCGGTGTTTAAAGAAGGCTATCTAAAGCTCGGTACTGTCCCTTTTTTATC
GTTCAGAGACATGCTTCGCGCCGCACCTCAACTGGCGAAACTGCAGGCATGGAGAAGCGTTTACAGTAAG
GTTGCCAGTTACATCGAAGATGAACATCTGCGCCAGGCGTTTTCTTTCCACTCGCTGTTGGTGGGCGGCA
ATCCCTTCGCCACCTCATCCATTTATACGTTGATACACGCGCTGGAGCGTGAGTGGGGCGTCTGGTTTCC
GCGTGGCGGCACCGGCGCATTAGTTCAGGGGATGATAAAGCTGTTTCAGGATCTGGGTGGCGAAGTCGTG
TTAAACGCCAGAGTCAGCCATATGGAAACGACAGGAAACAAGATTGAAGCCGTGCATTTAGAGGACGGTC
GCAGGTTCCTGACGCAAGCCGTCGCGTCAAATGCAGATGTGGTTCATACCTATCGCGACCTGTTAAGCCA
GCACCCTGCCGCGGTTAAGCAGTCCAACAAACTGCAGACTAAGCGCATGAGTAACTCTCTGTTTGTGCTC
TATTTTGGTTTGAATCACCATCATGATCAGCTCGCGCATCACACGGTTTGTTTCGGCCCGCGTTACCGCG
AGCTGATTGACGAAATTTTTAATCATGATGGCCTCGCAGAGGACTTCTCACTTTATCTGCACGCGCCCTG
TGTCACGGATTCGTCACTGGCGCCTGAAGGTTGCGGCAGTTACTATGTGTTGGCGCCGGTGCCGCATTTA
GGCACCGCGAACCTCGACTGGACGGTTGAGGGGCCAAAACTACGCGACCGTATTTTTGCGTACCTTGAGC
AGCATTACATGCCTGGCTTACGGAGTCAGCTGGTCACGCACCGGATGTTTACGCCGTTTGATTTTCGCGA
CCAGCTTAATGCCTATCATGGCTCAGCCTTTTCTGTGGAGCCCGTTCTTACCCAGAGCGCCTGGTTTCGG
CCGCATAACCGCGATAAAACCATTACTAATCTCTACCTGGTCGGCGCAGGCACGCATCCCGGCGCAGGCA
TTCCTGGCGTCATCGGCTCGGCAAAAGCGACAGCAGGTTTGATGCTGGAGGATCGGATATGAGCTTTTAC
CCAGGAGACAGAGAATGCAACCGCATTATGATCTGATTCTCGTGGGGGCTGGACTCGCGAATGGCCTTAT
CGCCCTGCGACTTCAGCAGCAGCAACCTGATATGCGTATTTTGCTTATCGACGCCGCACCCCAGGCGGGC
GGGAATCATACGTGGTCATTTCACCACGATGATTTGACTGAGAGCCAACATCGTTGGATAGCTCCGCTGG
TGGTTCATCACTGGCCCGACTATCAGGTACGCTTTCCCACACGCCGTCGTAAGCTGAACAGCGGCTACTT
TTGTATTACTTCTCAGCGTTTCGCTGAGGTTTTACAGCGACAGTTTGGCCCGCACTTGTGGATGGATACC
GCGGTCGCAGAGGTTAATGCGGAATCTGTTCGGTTGAAAAAGGGTCAGGTTATCGGTGCCCGCGCGGTGA
TTGACGGGCGGGGTTATGCGGCAAATTCAGCACTGAGCGTGGGCTTCCAGGCGTTTATTGGCCAGGAATG
GCGATTGAGTCACCCGCATGGTTTATCATCTCCGATTATCATGGATGCCACGGTCGATCAGCAAAATGGT
TATCGCTTCGTGTACAGCCTGCCGCTCTCGCCGACCAGATTGTTAATTGAAGATACGCACTATATTGATA
ATGCGACATTAGATCCTGAATGCGCGCGGCAAAATATTTGCGACTATGCCGCGCAACAGGGTTGGCAGCT
TCAGACACTGCTGCGAGAAGAACAGGGCGCCTTACCCATTACTCTGTCGGGCAATGCCGACGCATTCTGG
CAGCAGCGCCCCCTGGCCTGTAGTGGATTACGTGCCGGTCTGTTCCATCCTACCACCGGCTATTCACTGC
CGCTGGCGGTTGCCGTGGCCGACCGCCTGAGTGCACTTGATGTCTTTACGTCGGCCTCAATTCACCATGC
CATTACGCATTTTGCCCGCGAGCGCTGGCAGCAGCAGGGCTTTTTCCGCATGCTGAATCGCATGCTGTTT
TTAGCCGGACCCGCCGATTCACGCTGGCGGGTTATGCAGCGTTTTTATGGTTTACCTGAAGATTTAATTG
CCCGTTTTTATGCGGGAAAACTCACGCTGACCGATCGGCTACGTATTCTGAGCGGCAAGCCGCCTGTTCC
GGTATTAGCAGCATTGCAAGCCATTATGACGACTCATCGTTAAGCTTCAGAGGAGGAATTAAGTAATGAG
TTTTGATATTGCCAAATACCCGACCCTGGCACTGGTCGACTCCACCCAGGAGTTACGACTGTTGCCGAAA
GAGAGTTTACCGAAACTCTGCGACGAACTGCGCCGCTATTTACTCGACAGCGTGAGCCGTTCCAGCGGGC
ACTTCGCCTCCGGGCTGGGCACGGTCGAACTGACCGTGGCGCTGCACTATGTCTACAACACCCCGTTTGA
CCAATTGATTTGGGATGTGGGGCATCAGGCTTATCCGCATAAAATTTTGACCGGACGCCGCGACAAAATC
GGCACCATCCGTCAGAAAGGCGGTCTGCACCCGTTCCCGTGGCGCGGCGAAAGCGAATATGACGTATTAA
GCGTCGGGCATTCATCAACCTCCATTAGTGCCGGAATTGGTATTGCGGTTGCTGCCGAAAAAGAAGGCAA
AAATCGCCGCACCGTCTGTGTCATTGGCGATGGCGCGATTACCGCAGGCATGGCGTTTGAAGCGATGAAT
CACGCGGGCGATATCCGTCCTGATATGCTGGTGATTCTCAACGACAATGAAATGTCGATTTCCGAAAATG
TCGGCGCGCTCAACAACCATCTGGCACAGCTGCTTTCCGGTAAGCTTTACTCTTCACTGCGCGAAGGCGG
GAAAAAAGTTTTCTCTGGCGTGCCGCCAATTAAAGAGCTGCTCAAACGCACCGAAGAACATATTAAAGGC
ATGGTAGTGCCTGGCACGTTGTTTGAGGAGCTGGGCTTTAACTACATCGGCCCGGTGGACGGTCATGATG
TGCTGGGGCTTATCACCACGCTAAAGAACATGCGCGACCTGAAAGGCCCGCAGTTCCTGCATATCATGAC
CAAAAAAGGTCGTGGTTATGAACCGGCAGAAAAAGACCCGATCACTTTCCATGCCGTGCTAAATTTGATC
CCTCCAGCGGTTGTTTGCCGAAAAGTAGCGGCGGTTTGCCGAGCTATTCAAAAATCTTTGGCGACTGGTT
GTGCGAAACGGCAGCGAAAGACAACAAGCTGATGGCGATTACTCCGGCGATGCGTGAAGGTTCCGGCATG
GTCGAGTTTTCACGTAAATTCCCGGATCGCTACTTCGACGTGGCAATTGCCGAGCAACATGCGGTGACCT
TTGCTGCGGGTCTGGCGATTGGTGGGTACAAACCCATTGTCGCGATTTACTCCACTTTCCTGCAACGCGC
CTATGATCAGGTGCTGCATGACGTGGCGATTCAAAAGCTTCCGGTCCTGTTCGCCATCGACCGCGCGGGC
ATTGTTGGTGCTGACGGTCAAACCCATCAGGGTGCTTTTGATCTCTCTTACCTGCGCTGCATACCGGAAA
TGGTCATTATGACCCCGAGCGATGAAAACGAATGTCGCCAGATGCTCTATACCGGCTATCACTATAACGA
TGGCCCGTCAGCGGTGCGCTACCCGCGTGGCAACGCGGTCGGCGTGGAACTGACGCCGCTGGAAAAACTA
CCAATTGGCAAAGGCATTGTGAAGCGTCGTGGCGGGAAACTGGCGATCCTTAACTTTGGTACGCTGATGC
CAGAAGCGGCGAAAGTCGCCGAATCGCTGAACGCCACGCTGGTCGATATGCGTTTTGTGAAACCGCTTGA
TGAAGCGTTAATTCTGGAAATGGCCGCCAGCCATGAAGCGCTGGTCACCGTAGAAGAAAACGCCATTATG
GGCGGCGCAGGCAGCGGCGTGAACGAAGTGCTGATGGCCCATCGTAAACCAGTACCCGTGCTGAACATTG
GCCTGCCGGACTTCTTTATTCCGCAAGGAACTCAGGAAGAAATGCGCGCCGAACTCGGCCTCGATGCCGC
TGGTATGGAAGCCAAAATCAAGGCCTGGCTGGCATAAGCTTTGTGTGAGGAGATGTCGAATGAGCGCACA
TGCCCTGCCCAAGGCAGATCTGACCGCCACCAGCCTGATCGTATCGGGCGGCATCATCGCCGCTTGGCTG
GCCCTGCATGTGCATGCGCTGTGGTTTCTGGACGCAGCGGCGCATCCCATCCTGGCGATCGCAAATTTCC
TGGGGCTGACCTGGCTGTCGGTCGGATTGTTCATCATCGCGCATGACGCGATGCACGGGTCGGTGGTGCC
GGGGCGTCCGCGCGCCAATGCGGCGATGGGCCAGCTTGTCCTGTGGCTGTATGCCGGATTTTCGTGGCGC
AAGATGATCGTCAAGCACATGGCCCATCACCGCCATGCCGGAACCGACGACGACCCCGATTTCGACCATG
GCGGCCCGGTCCGCTGGTACGCCCGCTTCATCGGCACCTATTTCGGCTGGCGCGAGGGGCTGCTTCTGCC
CGTCATCGTGACGGTCTATGCGCTGATCCTTGGGGATCGCTGGATGTACGTGGTATTCTGGCCGCTGCCG
TCGATCCTGGCGTCGATCCAGCTGTTCGTGTTCGGCACCTGGCTGCCGCACCGCCCCGGCCACGACGCGT
TCCCGGACCGCCACAATGCGCGGTCGTCGCGGATCAGCGACCCCGTGTCGCTGCTGACCTGTTTTCACTT
TGGCGGTTATCATCACGAACACCACCTGCACCCGACGGTGCCGTGGTGGCGCCTGCCCAGCACCCGCACC
AAGGGCGACACCGCATAAGCTTGAGCTGAGGAGATTTTGAATGCAAACGGAACACGTCATTTTATTGAAT
GCACAGGGAGTTCCCACGGGTACGCTGGAAAAGTATGCCGCACACACGGCAGACACCCGCTTACATCTCG
CGTTCTCCAGTTGGCTGTTTAATGCCAAAGGACAATTATTAGTTACCCGCCGCGCACTGAGCAAAAAAGC
ATGGCCTGGCGTGTGGACTAACTCGGTTTGTGGGCACCCACAACTGGGAGAAAGCAACGAGGACGCAGTG
ATCCGCCGTTGCCGTTATGAGCTTGGCGTGGAAATTACGCCTCCTGAATCTATCTATCCTGACTTTCGCT
ACCGCGCCACCGATCCGAGTGGCATTGTGGAAAATGAAGTGTGTCCGGTATTTGCCGCACGCACCACTAG
TGCGTTACAGATCAATGATGATGAAGTGATGGATTATCAATGGTGTGATTTAGCAGATGTATTACACGGT
ATTGATGCAACGCCGTGGGCGTTCAGTCCGTGGATGGTGATGCAGGCGACAAATCGCGAAGCCAGAAAAC
GATTATCTGCATTTACCCAGCTTAAATAAGCTTTGCCTCAGGATTTTTGAAATGACGGTCTGCGCAAAAA
AACACGTTCATCTCACTCGCGATGCTGCGGAGCAGTTACTGGCTGATATTGATCGACGCCTTGATCAGTT
ATTGCCCGTGGAGGGAGAACGGGATGTTGTGGGTGCCGCGATGCGTGAAGGTGCGCTGGCACCGGGAAAA
CGTATTCGCCCCATGTTGCTGTTGCTGACCGCCCGCGATCTGGGTTGCGCTGTCAGCCATGACGGATTAC
TGGATTTGGCCTGTGCGGTGGAAATGGTCCACGCGGCTTCGCTGATCCTTGACGATATGCCCTGCATGGA
CGATGCGAAGCTGCGGCGCGGACGCCCTACCATTCATTCTCATTACGGAGAGCATGTGGCAATACTGGCG
GCGGTTGCCTTGCTGAGTAAAGCCTTTGGCGTAATTGCCGATGCAGATGGCCTCACGCCGCTGGCAAAAA
ATCGGGCGGTTTCTGAACTGTCAAACGCCATCGGCATGCAAGGATTGGTTCAGGGTCAGTTCAAGGATCT
GTCTGAAGGGGATAAGCCGCGCAGCGCTGAAGCTATTTTGATGACGAATCACTTTAAAACCAGCACGCTG
TTTTGTGCCTCGATGCAGATGGCCTCGATTGTTGCGAATGCCTCCAGCGAAGCGCGTGATTGCCTGCATC
GTTTTTCACTTGATCTTGGTCAGGCATTTCAACTGCTGGACGATTTGACCGATGGCATGACCGACACCGG
TAAGGATAGCAATCAGGACGCCGGTAAATCGACGCTGGTCAATCTGTTAGGCCCGAGGGCGGTTGAAGAA
CGTCTGAGACAACATCTTCAGCTTGCCAGTGAGCATCTCTCTGCGGCCTGCCAACACGGGCACGCCACTC
AACATTTTATTCAGGCCTGGTTTGACAAAAAACTCGCTGCCGTCAGTTAAGCTTGCAAGAATTCAAGCTT
GGAGTACGTTAATTAGTTGTCTGTTTTAAGCCCCGTGCTCTCCGCCGGGGCTTTTTTATTAAAAACCACT
CAAGTGGAAGACAAGGGAAGCTTTGGGTACGTCACGTGGCTCGAGCGCGTAGTCCTCGGTAATATCGCAG
AACAAAAGTACCTGATATCGAGTGTACTTCAAGTCAGTGGGAAATCAATAAAATGATTATTTTATGAATA
TATTTCATTGTGCAAGTAGATAGAAATTACATATGTTACATAACACACGAAATAAACAAAAAAAGACAAT
CCAAAAACAAACACCCCAAAAAAAATAATCACTTTAGATAAACTCGTATGAGGAGAGGCACGTTGCCTCA
GTGACTCGACGATTCCCGAGCAAAAAAAGTCTCCCCGTCACACATGTAGTGGGTGACGCAATTATCTTTA
AAGTAATCCTTCTGTTGACTTGTCATTGATAACATCCAGTCCTCGTCAGGATTGCAAAGAATTATAGAAG
GGATCCCACCTTTTATTTTCTTCTTTTTTCCATATTTAGGGTTGACAGTGAAATCAGACTGGCAACCTAT
TAATTGCTTCCACAATGGGACGAACTTGAAGGGGATGTCGTCGATGATATTATAGGTGGCGTGTTCATCG
TAGTTGGTGAAATCGATGGTACCGTTCCAATAGTTGTGTCGTCCGAGACTTCTAGCCCAGGTGGTCTTTC
CGGTACGAGTTGGTCCGCAGATGTAGAGGCTGGGGTGTCGGATTCCATTCCTTCCATTGTCCTTGTTAAA
TCGGCCATCCATTCAAGGTCAGATTGAGCTTGTTGGTATGAGACAGGATGTATGTAAGTATAAGCGTCTA
TGCTTACATGGTATAGATGGGTTTCCCTCCAGGAGTGTAGATCTTCGTGGCAGCGAAGATCTGATTCTGT
GAAGGGCGACACATACGGTTCAGGTTGTGGAGGGAATAATTTGTTGGCTGAATATTCCAGCCATTGAAGC
TTTGTTGCCCATTCATGAGGGAATTCTTCCTTGATCATGTCAAGATATTCCTCCTTAGACGTTGCAGTCT
GGATAATAGTTCTCCATCGTGCGTCAGATTTGCGAGGAGAAACCTTATGATCTCGGAAATCTCCTCTGGT
TTTAATATCTCCGTCCTTTGATATGTAATCAAGGACTTGTTTAGAGTTTCTAGCTGGCTGGATATTAGGG
TGATTTCCTTCAAAATCGAAAAAAGAAGGATCCCTAATACAAGGTTTTTTATCAAGCTGGAGAAGAGCAT
GATAGTGGGTAGTGCCATCTTGATGAAGCTCAGAAGCAACACCAAGGAAGAAAATAAGAAAAGGTGTGAG
TTTCTCCCAGAGAAACTGGAATAAATCATCTCTTTGAGATGAGCACTTGGGATAGGTAAGGAAAACATAT
TTAGATTGGAGTCTGAAGTTCTTACTAGCAGAAGGCATTTTGGGA
